>Addgene plasmid #114893 | PEPR2 nD1_pECIA14 | addgene full sequence | sequence record 275975 | Addgene NGS Result
GTAAAACGACGGCCAGTGAATTAATTCGTTGCAGGACAGGATGTGGTGCCCGATGTGACTAGCTCTTTGC
TGCAGGCCGTCCTATCCTCTGGTTCCGATAAGAGACCCAGAACTCCGGCCCCCCACCGCCCACCGCCACC
CCCATACATATGTGGTACGCAAGTAAGAGTGCCTGCGCATGCCCCATGTGCCCCACCAAGAGCTTTGCAT
CCCATACAAGTCCCCAAAGTGGAGAACCGAACCAATTCTTCGCGGGCAGAACAAAAGCTTCTGCACACGT
CTCCACTCGAATTTGGAGCCGGCCGGCGTGTGCAAAAGAGGTGAATCGAACGAAAGACCCGTGTGTAAAG
CCGCGTTTCCAAAATGTATAAAACCGAGAGCATCTGGCCAATGTGCATCAGTTGTGGTCAGCAGCAAAAT
CAAGTGAATCATCTCAGTGCAACTAAAGGGGGGATCCGATCTCAATATGAAGTTATGCATATTACTGGCC
GTCGTGGCCTTTGTTGGCCTCTCGCTCGGGTCTGTCTCTAGTTTAAACTCAGATGGTTTGGCTTTACTCT
CGCTTCTCAAGCACTTTGATAAAGTCCCACTTGAAGTAGCTTCGACGTGGAAGGAGAACACATCTGAAAC
CACTCCATGTAATAATAACTGGTTTGGTGTCATTTGTGATCTTTCTGGTAATGTCGTCGAGACCCTTAAT
TTGTCTGCTTCTGGGCTTTCAGGCCAATTAGGTTCTGAAATTGGGGAGCTTAAGAGCTTGGTCACATTGG
ATCTCAGTCTTAACAGTTTCTCTGGTTTATTGCCTTCCACTTTAGGAAACTGTACTTCACTTGAGTATTT
GGATTTGTCTAACAATGATTTTTCTGGAGAAGTTCCTGATATTTTTGGTAGCTTGCAGAATTTGACGTTT
CTGTATCTTGATCGCAATAATCTTAGTGGTCTCATTCCTGCAAGTGTTGGTGGGTTGATAGAGCTCGTAG
ATCTGAGGATGTCATATAATAACTTGTCTGGTACCATTCCAGAGTTGCTTGGGAACTGTAGTAAGCTGGA
ATATCTGGCTTTGAACAACAACAAGTTAAATGGTTCTTTGCCAGCAAGTCTCTATCTACTCGAGAATCTT
GGTGAGCTATTTGTCAGTAACAACAGCCTTGGAGGGAGGCTTCATTTTGGTTCTAGCAACTGCAAGAAAT
TGGTTTCTTTAGATCTCTCGTTCAATGATTTCCAAGGCGGTGTTCCACCTGAGATAGGCAACTGCAGTAG
CCTTCACTCTTTAGTCATGGTGAAATGCAACTTGACAGGTACAATCCCATCATCAATGGGTATGTTGAGA
AAGGTTTCGGTTATTGACCTTTCCGATAATCGTCTCTCGGGGAATATCCCTCAAGAGCTTGGGAACTGCA
GCAGCTTGGAAACCTTGAAGCTGAACGACAACCAGCTCCAAGGCGAGATACCACCTGCATTGAGTAAGCT
AAAGAAGCTACAAAGCCTGGAGCTTTTTTTTAATAAGCTGTCCGGTGAGATTCCTATTGGCATATGGAAG
ATTCAGAGTCTGACACAGATGCTCGTTTATAACAACACTCTCACCGGGGAACTACCAGTTGAAGTAACTC
AGCTGAAGCACCTTAAGAAGCTTACACTGTTTAACAACGGCTTTTATGGAGATATACCAATGAGTTTAGG
CCTGAATCGAAGCTTAGAGGAGGTGGACCTTCTTGGTAACCGTTTTACAGGGGAGATACCACCCCATCTC
TGCCATGGACAGAAGTTGAGATTGTTCATCTTGGGTTCTAATCAGCTTCATGGTAAGATACCAGCGTCTA
TTCGTCAGTGTAAGACCCTTGAGCGAGTCAGACTTGAAGATAACAAACTTTCAGGTGTTCTTCCGGAATT
CCCTGAGAGTCTTAGTCTTTCCTATGTGAACCTCGGAAGCAATAGCTTTGAAGGATCCATCCCGCGCAGC
TTGGGAAGCTGTAAAAATCTCTTGACTATTGACCTTTCTCAAAACAAACTCACGGGTCTGATACCTCCAG
AACTGGGAAATCTGCAAAGCCTTGGACTGTTGAACCTTTCACATAATTATCTGGAAGGTCCTCTGCCATC
CCAGCTATCAGGCTGTGCGAGACTTCTGTATTTTGATGTTGGATCCAACTCATTGAACGGTTCTATTCCA
TCAAGCTTCAGAAGCTGGAAAAGCTTGTCCACTTTAGTTCTCAGTGACAATAATTTTCTAGGAGCTATTC
CACAGTTCTTGGCAGAGCTTGACCGACTCTCAGATCTGCGGATAGCTCGAAATGCTTTTGGAGGTAAGAT
TCCTTCCTCGGTTGGCTTGTTGAAGAGTCTACGCTATGGCTTAGACCTCAGTGCGAACGTATTTACGGGT
GAGATTCCAACCACACTGGGGGCTCTTATCAATCTTGAACGTCTCAACATATCCAACAACAAGTTGACAG
GGCCTTTATCGGTTCTTCAAAGTCTTAAGTCATTGAATCAAGTTGACGTCTCGTATAATCAGTTCACGGG
TCCAATACCCGTAAATCTGTTATCAAATTCTTCAAAGTTTTCTGGAAATCCAGACCTCTGCATTCAAGCT
TCTTACTCAGTGAGTGCCATAATCCGCAAAGAGTTTAAATCTTGCAAAGGTCAAGTCAAACTTAGCCTGG
AGGTGCTGTTCCAGGGACCAAGCGGCAATCCCGGCGGCGATCTGGCCCCCCAGATGCTGCGCGAGCTGCA
GGAGACCAATGCCGCCCTGCAGGACGTGCGCGAGCTGCTGCGCCACCGCGTGAAGGAGATCACCTTCCTG
AAGAACACCGTGATGGAGTGCGACGCCTGCGGCATGCAGCCCTCTAGAGGCTCCGGCTCCATCATCCCAG
TTGAGGAGGAGAACCCGGACTTCTGGAACCGCGAGGCAGCCGAGGCCCTGGGTGCCGCCAAGAAGCTGCA
GCCTGCACAGACAGCCGCCAAGAACCTCATCATCTTCCTGGGCGATGGGATGGGGGTGTCTACGGTGACA
GCTGCCAGGATCCTAAAAGGGCAGAAGAAGGACAAACTGGGGCCTGAGATACCCCTGGCCATGGACCGCT
TCCCATATGTGGCTCTGTCCAAGACATACAATGTAGACAAACATGTGCCAGACAGTGGAGCCACAGCCAC
GGCCTACCTGTGCGGGGTCAAGGGCAACTTCCAGACCATTGGCTTGAGTGCAGCCGCCCGCTTTAACCAG
TGCAACACGACACGCGGCAACGAGGTCATCTCCGTGATGAATCGGGCCAAGAAAGCAGGGAAGTCAGTGG
GAGTGGTAACCACCACACGAGTGCAGCACGCCTCGCCAGCCGGCACCTACGCCCACACGGTGAACCGCAA
CTGGTACTCGGACGCCGACGTGCCTGCCTCGGCCCGCCAGGAGGGGTGCCAGGACATCGCTACGCAGCTC
ATCTCCAACATGGACATTGACGTGATCCTAGGTGGAGGCCGAAAGTACATGTTTCGCATGGGAACCCCAG
ACCCTGAGTACCCAGATGACTACAGCCAAGGTGGGACCAGGCTGGACGGGAAGAATCTGGTGCAGGAATG
GCTGGCGAAGCGCCAGGGTGCCCGGTATGTGTGGAACCGCACTGAGCTCATGCAGGCTTCCCTGGACCCG
TCTGTGACCCATCTCATGGGTCTCTTTGAGCCTGGAGACATGAAATACGAGATCCACCGAGACTCCACAC
TGGACCCCTCCCTGATGGAGATGACAGAGGCTGCCCTGCGCCTGCTGAGCAGGAACCCCCGCGGCTTCTT
CCTCTTCGTGGAGGGTGGTCGCATCGACCATGGTCATCATGAAAGCAGGGCTTACCGGGCACTGACTGAG
ACGATCATGTTCGACGACGCCATTGAGAGGGCGGGCCAGCTCACCAGCGAGGAGGACACGCTGAGCCTCG
TCACTGCCGACCACTCCCACGTCTTCTCCTTCGGAGGCTACCCCCTGCGAGGGAGCTCCATCTTCGGGCT
GGCCCCTGGCAAGGCCCGGGACAGGAAGGCCTACACGGTCCTCCTATACGGAAACGGTCCAGGCTATGTG
CTCAAGGACGGCGCCCGGCCGGATGTTACCGAGAGCGAGAGCGGGAGCCCCGAGTATCGGCAGCAGTCAG
CAGTGCCCCTGGACGAAGAGACCCACGCAGGCGAGGACGTGGCGGTGTTCGCGCGCGGCCCGCAGGCGCA
CCTGGTTCACGGCGTGCAGGAGCAGACCTTCATAGCGCACGTCATGGCCTTCGCCGCCTGCCTGGAGCCC
TACACCGCCTGCGACCTGGCGCCCCCCGCCGGCACCACCGACGCCGCGCACCCGGGTTCTAGAGGAAGCA
CCTCCGGCGATAACGATTACAAGGATGATGATGATAAGGCCAGCGGCACCGGTCATCATCACCATCACCA
TTGAGTTTAAACCCGCTGATCAGCCTCGACTGTGCCTTCTAAGGCCTGAGCTCGCTGATCAGCCTCGATC
GAGGATCCAGACATGATAAGATACATTGATGAGTTTGGACAAACCACAACTAGAATGCAGTGAAAAAAAT
GCTTTATTTGTGAAATTTGTGATGCTATTGCTTTATTTGTAACCATTATAAGCTGCAATAAACAAGTTAA
CAACAACAATTGCATTCATTTTATGTTTCAGGTTCAGGGGGAGGTGTGGGAGGTTTTTTAAAGCAAGTAA
AACCTCTACAAATGTGGTATGGCTGATTATGATCAGTCGACCTGCAGGCATGCAAGCTTGGCGTAATCAT
GGTCATAGCTGTTTCCTGTGTGAAATTGTTATCCGCTCACAATTCCACACAACATACGAGCCGGAAGCAT
AAAGTGTAAAGCCTGGGGTGCCTAATGAGTGAGCTAACTCACATTAATTGCGTTGCGCTCACTGCCCGCT
TTCCAGTCGGGAAACCTGTCGTGCCAGCTGCATTAATGAATCGGCCAACGCGCGGGGAGAGGCGGTTTGC
GTATTGGGCGCTCTTCCGCTTCCTCGCTCACTGACTCGCTGCGCTCGGTCGTTCGGCTGCGGCGAGCGGT
ATCAGCTCACTCAAAGGCGGTAATACGGTTATCCACAGAATCAGGGGATAACGCAGGAAAGAACATGTGA
GCAAAAGGCCAGCAAAAGGCCAGGAACCGTAAAAAGGCCGCGTTGCTGGCGTTTTTCCATAGGCTCCGCC
CCCCTGACGAGCATCACAAAAATCGACGCTCAAGTCAGAGGTGGCGAAACCCGACAGGACTATAAAGATA
CCAGGCGTTTCCCCCTGGAAGCTCCCTCGTGCGCTCTCCTGTTCCGACCCTGCCGCTTACCGGATACCTG
TCCGCCTTTCTCCCTTCGGGAAGCGTGGCGCTTTCTCATAGCTCACGCTGTAGGTATCTCAGTTCGGTGT
AGGTCGTTCGCTCCAAGCTGGGCTGTGTGCACGAACCCCCCGTTCAGCCCGACCGCTGCGCCTTATCCGG
TAACTATCGTCTTGAGTCCAACCCGGTAAGACACGACTTATCGCCACTGGCAGCAGCCACTGGTAACAGG
ATTAGCAGAGCGAGGTATGTAGGCGGTGCTACAGAGTTCTTGAAGTGGTGGCCTAACTACGGCTACACTA
GAAGAACAGTATTTGGTATCTGCGCTCTGCTGAAGCCAGTTACCTTCGGAAAAAGAGTTGGTAGCTCTTG
ATCCGGCAAACAAACCACCGCTGGTAGCGGTGGTTTTTTTGTTTGCAAGCAGCAGATTACGCGCAGAAAA
AAAGGATCTCAAGAAGATCCTTTGATCTTTTCTACGGGGTCTGACGCTCAGTGGAACGAAAACTCACGTT
AAGGGATTTTGGTCATGAGATTATCAAAAAGGATCTTCACCTAGATCCTTTTAAATTAAAAATGAAGTTT
TAAATCAATCTAAAGTATATATGAGTAAACTTGGTCTGACAGTTACCAATGCTTAATCAGTGAGGCACCT
ATCTCAGCGATCTGTCTATTTCGTTCATCCATAGTTGCCTGACTCCCCGTCGTGTAGATAACTACGATAC
GGGAGGGCTTACCATCTGGCCCCAGTGCTGCAATGATACCGCGAGACCCACGCTCACCGGCTCCAGATTT
ATCAGCAATAAACCAGCCAGCCGGAAGGGCCGAGCGCAGAAGTGGTCCTGCAACTTTATCCGCCTCCATC
CAGTCTATTAATTGTTGCCGGGAAGCTAGAGTAAGTAGTTCGCCAGTTAATAGTTTGCGCAACGTTGTTG
CCATTGCTACAGGCATCGTGGTGTCACGCTCGTCGTTTGGTATGGCTTCATTCAGCTCCGGTTCCCAACG
ATCAAGGCGAGTTACATGATCCCCCATGTTGTGCAAAAAAGCGGTTAGCTCCTTCGGTCCTCCGATCGTT
GTCAGAAGTAAGTTGGCCGCAGTGTTATCACTCATGGTTATGGCAGCACTGCATAATTCTCTTACTGTCA
TGCCATCCGTAAGATGCTTTTCTGTGACTGGTGAGTACTCAACCAAGTCATTCTGAGAATAGTGTATGCG
GCGACCGAGTTGCTCTTGCCCGGCGTCAATACGGGATAATACCGCGCCACATAGCAGAACTTTAAAAGTG
CTCATCATTGGAAAACGTTCTTCGGGGCGAAAACTCTCAAGGATCTTACCGCTGTTGAGATCCAGTTCGA
TGTAACCCACTCGTGCACCCAACTGATCTTCAGCATCTTTTACTTTCACCAGCGTTTCTGGGTGAGCAAA
AACAGGAAGGCAAAATGCCGCAAAAAAGGGAATAAGGGCGACACGGAAATGTTGAATACTCATACTCTTC
CTTTTTCAATATTATTGAAGCATTTATCAGGGTTATTGTCTCATGAGCGGATACATATTTGAATGTATTT
AGAAAAATAAACAAATAGGGGTTCCGCGCACATTTCCCCGAAAAGTGCCACCTGACGTCTAAGAAACCAT
TATTATCATGACATTAACCTATAAAAATAGGCGTATCACGAGGCCCTTTCGTCTCGCGCGTTTCGGTGAT
GACGGTGAAAACCTCTGACACATGCAGCTCCCGGAGACGGTCACAGCTTGTCTGTAAGCGGATGCCGGGA
GCAGACAAGCCCGTCAGGGCGCGTCAGCGGGTGTTGGCGGGTGTCGGGGCTGGCTTAACTATGCGGCATC
AGAGCAGATTGTACTGAGAGTGCACCATATGCGGTGTGAAATACCGCACAGATGCGTAAGGAGAAAATAC
CGCATCAGGCGCCATTCGCCATTCAGGCTGCGCAACTGTTGGGAAGGGCGATCGGTGCGGGCCTCTTCGC
TATTACGCCAGCTGGCGAAAGGGGGATGTGCTGCAAGGCGATTAAGTTGGGTAACGCCAGGGTTTTCCCA
GTCACGACGTT
Features (pLannotate 1.2.2; 18 found; start..end, strand, type, name):
     23..449     +  promoter       MT promoter: Drosophila metallothionein promoter
    473..2656    +  CDS            PEPR2 (fragment): PEPR2_ARATH - Experimental evidence at protein level: Swiss-Prot protein existence level 1. Acts as a receptor for PEP defense peptides. Unlike typical immune receptors, senses an endogenous elicitor that potentiates PAMP- inducible plant responses (By similarity). From Arabidopsis thaliana (Mouse-ear cress).
   2651..2857    +  CDS            COMP (fragment): COMP_HUMAN - Experimental evidence at protein level: Swiss-Prot protein existence level 1. May play a role in the structural integrity of cartilage via its interaction with other extracellular matrix proteins such as the collagens and fibronectin. Can mediate the interaction of chondrocytes with the cartilage extracellular matrix through interaction with cell surface integrin receptors. Could play a role in the pathogenesis of osteoarthritis. Potent suppressor of apoptosis in both primary chondrocytes and transformed cells. Suppresses apoptosis by blocking the activation of caspase-3 and by in
   2860..4312    +  CDS            SEAP (fragment): secreted alkaline phosphatase from human placenta The natural enzyme has a C-terminal transmembrane sequence that is replaced by a GPI anchor.
   4349..4378    +  CDS            2xFLAG (fragment): two tandem FLAG® epitope tags
   4484..4618    -  polyA_signal   SV40 poly(A) signal: SV40 polyadenylation signal
   4641..4725    -  CDS            large T antigen (fragment): large T antigen from SV40 (simian virus 40)
   4725..4749    +  misc_feature   MCS (fragment): pUC18/19 multiple cloning site
   4786..4802    -  protein_bind   lac operator: The lac repressor binds to the lac operator to inhibit transcription in E. coli. This inhibition can be relieved by adding lactose or isopropyl-β-D-thiogalactopyranoside (IPTG). lac repressor encoded by lacI
   4810..4840    -  promoter       lac promoter: promoter for the E. coli lac operon
   4855..4876    -  protein_bind   CAP binding site: CAP binding activates transcription in the presence of cAMP. E. coli catabolite activator protein
   4889..4981    -  CDS            lacI (fragment): lac repressor; lacI; The lac repressor binds to the lac operator to inhibit transcription in E. coli. This inhibition can be relieved by adding lactose or isopropyl-β-D-thiogalactopyranoside (IPTG).
   5164..5752    -  rep_origin     ori: high-copy-number ColE1/pMB1/pBR322/pUC origin of replication
   5923..6783    -  CDS            AmpR: β-lactamase; bla; confers resistance to ampicillin, carbenicillin, and related antibiotics
   6784..6888    -  promoter       AmpR promoter: bla
   6983..7018    +  CDS            rop (fragment): Rop protein, which maintains plasmids at low copy number; rop
   7120..7219    +  misc_feature   bom (fragment): basis of mobility region from pBR322
   7225..21      -  CDS            lacZα (fragment) (across the origin): LacZα fragment of β-galactosidase; lacZ fragment
