[The description below was written by a language model from this plasmid's Addgene catalogue record and pLannotate feature annotations shown in this document.]
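Description:
PEPR2 nD1_pECIA14 is an insect-cell expression plasmid built on the pECIA14 backbone for secreted production of a plant receptor ectodomain in Drosophila cell culture. It is propagated in E. coli as a high-copy plasmid through a ColE1/pUC-type origin and selected with ampicillin via the β-lactamase gene. The remaining bacterial annotations (lac promoter/operator, and fragments of lacZα, lacI, rop and bom) are backbone remnants with no evident role in the expression cassette.

The payload is the extracellular leucine-rich repeat domain of Arabidopsis thaliana PEPR2 (AT1G17750), a receptor kinase that senses endogenous PEP defense peptides. It was inserted by ligation-independent cloning downstream of the copper-inducible Drosophila metallothionein promoter, so expression is switched on by adding copper sulfate. The ectodomain is fused in frame at its C-terminus to a COMP coiled-coil helix, human placental alkaline phosphatase, a FLAG epitope and a hexahistidine tag, and an SV40 polyadenylation signal lies downstream of the fusion. The depositor describes the COMP segment as the rat pentamerising helix, whereas the automated annotation matched it to human COMP. The His tag is not separately annotated in the feature table.

COMP-mediated pentamerisation raises avidity so that weak extracellular interactions become detectable, while alkaline phosphatase gives an enzymatic readout of binding. This plasmid encodes the "prey" and is meant to be paired with the matching bait construct PEPR2 nD1_pECIA2. The pair comes from a study mapping the extracellular interaction network of Arabidopsis leucine-rich repeat receptor kinases.
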