Addgene plasmid #114893: PEPR2 nD1_pECIA14
Purpose: Prey vector PEPR2 nD1_pECIA14 should be used with bait vector PEPR2 nD1_pECIA2.
Depositing lab: Youssef Belkhadir. Depositing organization: Gregor Mendel Institute of Molecular Plant Biology. Publication: An extracellular network of Arabidopsis leucine-rich repeat receptor kinases. Smakowska-Luzan E, Mott GA, Parys K, Stegmann M, Howton TC, Layeghifard M, Neuhold J, Lehner A, Kong J, Grunwald K, Weinberger N, Satbhai SB, Mayer D, Busch W, Madalinski M, Stolt-Bergner P, Provart NJ, Mukhtar MS, Zipfel C, Desveaux D, Guttman DS, Belkhadir Y. Nature. 2018 Jan 18;553(7688):342-346. doi: 10.1038/nature25184. Epub 2018 Jan 10. PubMed 29320478.
Backbone
  Vector backbone: pECIA14
  Backbone manufacturer: Chris Garcia (Addgene plasmid # 47051)
  Vector type: Insect Expression
Growth in bacteria
  Bacterial resistance: Ampicillin, 100 μg/mL
  Growth temperature: 37°C
  Growth strain: DH5alpha
  Copy number: High Copy
Gene/Insert
  Gene/Insert name: AT1G17750
  Species: A. thaliana (mustard weed)
  Entrez Gene: PEPR2 (a.k.a. AT1G17750, AtPEPR2, F11A6.9, F11A6_9, PEP1 RECEPTOR 2, PEP1 receptor 2)
  Promoter: Metallothionein (Copper-Inducible)
  Cloning method: Ligation Independent Cloning
Terms and licenses: Academic/Nonprofit Terms; Industry Terms: Not Available to Industry
Depositor comments: Plasmid for secreted expression in Drosophila cell culture by induction via CuSO4. Insert is an extracellular domain of indicated LRR-RK, C-terminally tagged with Pentameric rat COMP helix, Alkaline Phosphatase (human, placental), Flag, and hexahistidine tags. Insert Protein Sequence: SVSSLNSDGLALLSLLKHFDKVPLEVASTWKENTSETTPCNNNWFGVICDLSGNVVETLNLSASGLSGQLGSEIGELKSLVTLDLSLNSFSGLLPSTLGNCTSLEYLDLSNNDFSGEVPDIFGSLQNLTFLYLDRNNLSGLIPASVGGLIELVDLRMSYNNLSGTIPELLGNCSKLEYLALNNNKLNGSLPASLYLLENLGELFVSNNSLGGRLHFGSSNCKKLVSLDLSFNDFQGGVPPEIGNCSSLHSLVMVKCNLTGTIPSSMGMLRKVSVIDLSDNRLSGNIPQELGNCSSLETLKLNDNQLQGEIPPALSKLKKLQSLELFFNKLSGEIPIGIWKIQSLTQMLVYNNTLTGELPVEVTQLKHLKKLTLFNNGFYGDIPMSLGLNRSLEEVDLLGNRFTGEIPPHLCHGQKLRLFILGSNQLHGKIPASIRQCKTLERVRLEDNKLSGVLPEFPESLSLSYVNLGSNSFEGSIPRSLGSCKNLLTIDLSQNKLTGLIPPELGNLQSLGLLNLSHNYLEGPLPSQLSGCARLLYFDVGSNSLNGSIPSSFRSWKSLSTLVLSDNNFLGAIPQFLAELDRLSDLRIARNAFGGKIPSSVGLLKSLRYGLDLSANVFTGEIPTTLGALINLERLNISNNKLTGPLSVLQSLKSLNQVDVSYNQFTGPIPVNLLSNSSKFSGNPDLCIQASYSVSAIIRKEFKSCKGQVKLS
How to cite: PEPR2 nD1_pECIA14 was a gift from Youssef Belkhadir (Addgene plasmid # 114893 ; http://n2t.net/addgene:114893 ; RRID:Addgene_114893)
